>Addgene plasmid #103012 | M-HBsAg | addgene full sequence | sequence record 199594 | Addgene NGS Result
GACGGATCGGGAGATCTCCCGATCCCCTATGGTGCACTCTCAGTACAATCTGCTCTGATGCCGCATAGTT
AAGCCAGTATCTGCTCCCTGCTTGTGTGTTGGAGGTCGCTGAGTAGTGCGCGAGCAAAATTTAAGCTACA
ACAAGGCAAGGCTTGACCGACAATTGCATGAAGAATCTGCTTAGGGTTAGGCGTTTTGCGCTGCTTCGCG
ATGTACGGGCCAGATATACGCGTTGACATTGATTATTGACTAGTTATTAATAGTAATCAATTACGGGGTC
ATTAGTTCATAGCCCATATATGGAGTTCCGCGTTACATAACTTACGGTAAATGGCCCGCCTGGCTGACCG
CCCAACGACCCCCGCCCATTGACGTCAATAATGACGTATGTTCCCATAGTAACGCCAATAGGGACTTTCC
ATTGACGTCAATGGGTGGAGTATTTACGGTAAACTGCCCACTTGGCAGTACATCAAGTGTATCATATGCC
AAGTACGCCCCCTATTGACGTCAATGACGGTAAATGGCCCGCCTGGCATTATGCCCAGTACATGACCTTA
TGGGACTTTCCTACTTGGCAGTACATCTACGTATTAGTCATCGCTATTACCATGGTGATGCGGTTTTGGC
AGTACATCAATGGGCGTGGATAGCGGTTTGACTCACGGGGATTTCCAAGTCTCCACCCCATTGACGTCAA
TGGGAGTTTGTTTTGGCACCAAAATCAACGGGACTTTCCAAAATGTCGTAACAACTCCGCCCCATTGACG
CAAATGGGCGGTAGGCGTGTACGGTGGGAGGTCTATATAAGCAGAGCTCTCTGGCTAACTAGAGAACCCA
CTGCTTACTGGCTTATCGAAATTAATACGACTCACTATAGGGAGACCCAAGCTTGGTACCGAGCTCGGAT
CCACTAGTAACGGCCGCCAGTGTGCTGGAATTCTGCAGATATCCCATGCAGTGGAATTCCACAACCTTCC
ACCAAACTCTGCAAGATCCCAGAGTGAGAGGCCTGTATTTCCCTGCTGGTGGCTCCAGTTCAGGAACAGT
AAACCCTGTTCTGACTACTGCCTCTCCCTTATCGTCAATCTTCTCGAGGATTGGGGACCCTGCGCTGAAC
ATGGAGAACATCACATCAGGATTCCTAGGACCCCTTCTCGTGTTACAGGCGGGGTTTTTCTTGTTGACAA
GAATCCTCACAATACCGCAGAGTCTAGACTCGTGGTGGACTTCTCTCAATTTTCTAGGGGGAACTACCGT
GTGTCTTGGCCAAAATTCGCAGTCCCCAACCTCCAATCACTCACCAACCTCTTGTCCTCCAACTTGTCCT
GGTTAT
[294 nt withheld, positions 1337-1630]
TCCTGGCTCAGTTTACTAGTGCCATTTGTTCAGTGGTTCGTAGGGCTTTCCCCCACTGTTTGGCTTTCAG
TTATATGGATGATGTGGTATTGGGGGCCAAGTCTGTACAGCATCTTGAGTCCCTTTTTACCGCTGTTACC
AATTTTCTTTTGTCTTTGGGTATACATTTAAGCGGCCGCTCGAGCATGCATCTAGAGGGCCCTATTCTAT
AGTGTCACCTAAATGCTAGAGCTCGCTGATCAGCCTCGACTGTGCCTTCTAGTTGCCAGCCATCTGTTGT
TTGCCCCTCCCCCGTGCCTTCCTTGACCCTGGAAGGTGCCACTCCCACTGTCCTTTCCTAATAAAATGAG
GAAATTGCATCGCATTGTCTGAGTAGGTGTCATTCTATTCTGGGGGGTGGGGTGGGGCAGGACAGCAAGG
GGGAGGATTGGGAAGACAATAGCAGGCATGCTGGGGATGCGGTGGGCTCTATGGCTTCTGAGGCGGAAAG
AACCAGCTGGGGCTCTAGGGGGTATCCCC
[124 nt withheld, positions 2150-2273]
C
[91 nt withheld, positions 2275-2365]
A
[49 nt withheld, positions 2367-2415]
CCTTTGACGTTGGAGTCCACGTTCTTT
[37 nt withheld, positions 2443-2479]
ACCCTATCTCGGTCTATTCTTTTGATTTATAAGGGATTTTGCCGATTTCGGCCTATTGGTTAAAAAATGA
GCTGATTTAACAAAAATTTAACGCGAATTAATTCTGTGGAATGTGTGTCAGTTAGGGTGTGGAAAGTCCC
CAGGCTCCCCAGCAGGCAGAAGTATGCAAAGCATGCATCTCAATTAGTCAGCAACCAGGTGTGGAAAGTC
CCCAGGCTCCCCAGCAGGCAGAAGTATGCAAAGCATGCATCTCAATTAGTCAGCAACCATAGTCCCGCCC
CTAACTCCGCCCATCCCGCCCCTAACTCCGCCCAGTTCCGCCCATTCTCCGCCCCATGGCTGACTAATTT
TTTTTATTTATGCAGAGGCCGAGGCCGCCTCTGCCTCTGAGCTATTCCAGAAGTAGTGAGGAGGCTTTTT
TGGAGGCCTAGGCTTTTGCAAAAAGCTCCCGGGAGCTTGTATATCCATTTTCGGATCTGATCAAGAGACA
GGATGAGGATCGTTTCGCATGATTGAACAAGATGGATTGCACGCAGGTTCTCCGGCCGCTTGGGTGGAGA
GGCTATTCGGCTATGACTGGGCACAACAGACAATCGGCTGCTCTGATGCCGCCGTGTTCCGGCTGTCAGC
GCAGGGGCGCCCGGTTCTTTTTGTCAAGACCGACCTGTCCGGTGCCCTGAATGAACTGCAGGACGAGGCA
GCGCGGCTATCGTGGCTGGCCACGACGGGCGTTCCTTGCGCAGCTGTGCTCGACGTTGTCACTGAAGCGG
GAAGGGACTGGCTGCTATTGGGCGAAGTGCCGGGGCAGGATCTCCTGTCATCTCACCTTGCTCCTGCCGA
GAAAGTATCCATCATGGCTGATGCAATGCGGCGGCTGCATACGCTTGATCCGGCTACCTGCCCATTCGAC
CACCAAGCGAAACATCGCATCGAGCGAGCACGTACTCGGATGGAAGCCGGTCTTGTCGATCAGGATGATC
TGGACGAAGAGCATCAGGGGCTCGCGCCAGCCGAACTGTTCGCCAGGCTCAAGGCGCGCATGCCCGACGG
CGAGGATCTCGTCGTGACCCATGGCGATGCCTGCTTGCCGAATATCATGGTGGAAAATGGCCGCTTTTCT
GGATTCATCGACTGTGGCCGGCTGGGTGTGGCGGACCGCTATCAGGACATAGCGTTGGCTACCCGTGATA
TTGCTGAAGAGCTTGGCGGCGAATGGGCTGACCGCTTCCTCGTGCTTTACGGTATCGCCGCTCCCGATTC
GCAGCGCATCGCCTTCTATCGCCTTCTTGACGAGTTCTTCTGAGCGGGACTCTGGGGTTCGAAATGACCG
ACCAAGCGACGCCCAACCTGCCATCACGAGATTTCGATTCCACCGCCGCCTTCTATGAAAGGTTGGGCTT
CGGAATCGTTTTCCGGGACGCCGGCTGGATGATCCTCCAGCGCGGGGATCTCATGCTGGAGTTCTTCGCC
CACCCCAACTTGTTTATTGCAGCTTATAATGGTTACAAATAAAGCAATAGCATCACAAATTTCACAAATA
AAGCATTTTTTTCACTGCATTCTAGTTGTGGTTTGTCCAAACTCATCAATGTATCTTATCATGTCTGTAT
ACCGTCGACCTCTAGCTAGAGCTTGGCGTAATCATGGTCATAGCTGTTTCCTGTGTGAAATTGTTATCCG
CTCACAATTCCACACAACATACGAGCCGGAAGCATAAAGTGTAAAGCCTGGGGTGCCTAATGAGTGAGCT
AACTCACATTAATTGCGTTGCGCTCACTGCCCGCTTTCCAGTCGGGAAACCTGTCGTGCCAGCTGCATTA
ATGAATCGGCCAACGCGCGGGGAGAGGCGGTTTGCGTATTGGGCGCTCTTCCGCTTCCTCGCTCACTGAC
TCGCTGCGCTCGGTCGTTCGGCTGCGGCGAGCGGTATCAGCTCACTCAAAGGCGGTAATACGGTTATCCA
CAGAATCAGGGGATAACGCAGGAAAGAACATGTGAGCAAAAGGCCAGCAAAAGGCCAGGAACCGTAAAAA
GGCCGCGTTGCTGGCGTTTTTCCATAGGCTCCGCCCCCCTGACGAGCATCACAAAAATCGACGCTCAAGT
CAGAGGTGGCGAAACCCGACAGGACTATAAAGATACCAGGCGTTTCCCCCTGGAAGCTCCCTCGTGCGCT
CTCCTGTTCCGACCCTGCCGCTTACCGGATACCTGTCCGCCTTTCTCCCTTCGGGAAGCGTGGCGCTTTC
TCATAGCTCACGCTGTAGGTATCTCAGTTCGGTGTAGGTCGTTCGCTCCAAGCTGGGCTGTGTGCACGAA
CCCCCCGTTCAGCCCGACCGCTGCGCCTTATCCGGTAACTATCGTCTTGAGTCCAACCCGGTAAGACACG
ACTTATCGCCACTGGCAGCAGCCACTGGTAACAGGATTAGCAGAGCGAGGTATGTAGGCGGTGCTACAGA
GTTCTTGAAGTGGTGGCCTAACTACGGCTACACTAGAAGAACAGTATTTGGTATCTGCGCTCTGCTGAAG
CCAGTTACCTTCGGAAAAAGAGTTGGTAGCTCTTGATCCGGCAAACAAACCACCGCTGGTAGCGGTGGTT
TTTTTGTTTGCAAGCAGCAGATTACGCGCAGAAAAAAAGGATCTCAAGAAGATCCTTTGATCTTTTCTAC
GGGGTCTGACGCTCAGTGGAACGAAAACTCACGTTAAGGGATTTTGGTCATGAGATTATCAAAAAGGATC
TTCACCTAGATCCTTTTAAATTAAAAATGAAGTTTTAAATCAATCTAAAGTATATATGAGTAAACTTGGT
CTGACAGTTACCAATGCTTAATCAGTGAGGCACCTATCTCAGCGATCTGTCTATTTCGTTCATCCATAGT
TGCCTGACTCCCCGTCGTGTAGATAACTACGATACGGGAGGGCTTACCATCTGGCCCCAGTGCTGCAATG
ATACCGCGAGACCCACGCTCACCGGCTCCAGATTTATCAGCAATAAACCAGCCAGCCGGAAGGGCCGAGC
GCAGAAGTGGTCCTGCAACTTTATCCGCCTCCATCCAGTCTATTAATTGTTGCCGGGAAGCTAGAGTAAG
TAGTTCGCCAGTTAATAGTTTGCGCAACGTTGTTGCCATTGCTACAGGCATCGTGGTGTCACGCTCGTCG
TTTGGTATGGCTTCATTCAGCTCCGGTTCCCAACGATCAAGGCGAGTTACATGATCCCCCATGTTGTGCA
AAAAAGCGGTTAGCTCCTTCGGTCCTCCGATCGTTGTCAGAAGTAAGTTGGCCGCAGTGTTATCACTCAT
GGTTATGGCAGCACTGCATAATTCTCTTACTGTCATGCCATCCGTAAGATGCTTTTCTGTGACTGGTGAG
TACTCAACCAAGTCATTCTGAGAATAGTGTATGCGGCGACCGAGTTGCTCTTGCCCGGCGTCAATACGGG
ATAATACCGCGCCACATAGCAGAACTTTAAAAGTGCTCATCATTGGAAAACGTTCTTCGGGGCGAAAACT
CTCAAGGATCTTACCGCTGTTGAGATCCAGTTCGATGTAACCCACTCGTGCACCCAACTGATCTTCAGCA
TCTTTTACTTTCACCAGCGTTTCTGGGTGAGCAAAAACAGGAAGGCAAAATGCCGCAAAAAAGGGAATAA
GGGCGACACGGAAATGTTGAATACTCATACTCTTCCTTTTTCAATATTATTGAAGCATTTATCAGGGTTA
TTGTCTCATGAGCGGATACATATTTGAATGTATTTAGAAAAATAAACAAATAGGGGTTCCGCGCACATTT
CCCCGAAAAGTGCCACCTGACGTC
Features (pLannotate 1.2.2; 21 found; start..end, strand, type, name):
     28..80      -  misc_feature   bom (fragment): basis of mobility region from pBR322
    235..614     +  enhancer       CMV enhancer: human cytomegalovirus immediate early enhancer
    615..818     +  promoter       CMV promoter: human cytomegalovirus (CMV) immediate early promoter
    814..847     +  LTR            5' LTR (truncated) (fragment): truncated 5' long terminal repeat (LTR) from HIV-1
    863..881     +  promoter       T7 promoter: promoter for bacteriophage T7 RNA polymerase
    956..1801    +  CDS            HBsAg (pre-S2/S) (sequence partly withheld): middle (pre-S2/S) envelope protein of hepatitis B virus hepatitis B surface antigen
   1836..1854    -  promoter       SP6 promoter: promoter for bacteriophage SP6 RNA polymerase
   1880..2104    +  polyA_signal   bGH poly(A) signal: bovine growth hormone polyadenylation signal
   2108..2129    +  promoter       SV40 promoter (fragment): SV40 enhancer and early promoter
   2150..2578    +  rep_origin     f1 ori (sequence partly withheld): f1 bacteriophage origin of replication; arrow indicates direction of (+) strand synthesis
   2592..2921    +  promoter       SV40 promoter: SV40 enhancer and early promoter
   2988..3779    +  CDS            neo: KKA2_KLEPN - Also known as kan, nptII. Experimental evidence at protein level: Swiss-Prot protein existence level 1. Resistance to kanamycin, neomycin, paromomycin, ribostamycin, butirosin and gentamicin B. From Klebsiella pneumoniae.
   3803..3961    +  CDS            ble (fragment): BLE_KLEPN - Experimental evidence at protein level: Swiss-Prot protein existence level 1. Binding protein with a strong affinity to the bleomycin family of antibiotics. Binds to CL990; an antimitotic-antibiotic compound. From Klebsiella pneumoniae.
   3956..4077    +  polyA_signal   SV40 poly(A) signal: SV40 polyadenylation signal
   4150..4166    -  protein_bind   lac operator: The lac repressor binds to the lac operator to inhibit transcription in E. coli. This inhibition can be relieved by adding lactose or isopropyl-β-D-thiogalactopyranoside (IPTG). lac repressor encoded by lacI
   4174..4204    -  promoter       lac promoter: promoter for the E. coli lac operon
   4219..4240    -  protein_bind   CAP binding site: CAP binding activates transcription in the presence of cAMP. E. coli catabolite activator protein
   4253..4345    -  CDS            lacI (fragment): lac repressor; lacI; The lac repressor binds to the lac operator to inhibit transcription in E. coli. This inhibition can be relieved by adding lactose or isopropyl-β-D-thiogalactopyranoside (IPTG).
   4528..5116    -  rep_origin     ori: high-copy-number ColE1/pMB1/pBR322/pUC origin of replication
   5287..6147    -  CDS            AmpR: β-lactamase; bla; confers resistance to ampicillin, carbenicillin, and related antibiotics
   6148..6252    -  promoter       AmpR promoter: bla
