[The description below was written by a language model from this plasmid's Addgene catalogue record and pLannotate feature annotations shown in this document.]
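Description:
M-HBsAg is a mammalian expression plasmid built on the pcDNA3 backbone, about 6.3 kb in total, that carries the middle (pre-S2/S) envelope glycoprotein of hepatitis B virus as an 846 bp insert. The coding sequence sits downstream of the human cytomegalovirus immediate-early enhancer and promoter and is followed by the bovine growth hormone polyadenylation signal, giving strong constitutive transcription after transfection into mammalian cells. No epitope tag or reporter fusion is annotated on the open reading frame. T7 and SP6 phage promoters flank the cloning region in opposite orientations, as is standard for this backbone, and can serve for in vitro transcription or as sequencing primer sites. A short match to a truncated HIV-1 LTR just after the CMV promoter, along with small fragments annotated as bom, ble, lacI and a second SV40 promoter piece, appear to be minor backbone remnants or incidental similarity hits rather than functional elements.

In bacteria the plasmid replicates from a high-copy ColE1/pUC-type origin and is selected with ampicillin through the β-lactamase gene and its own promoter. An f1 origin is also present, allowing single-stranded DNA production with helper phage. For mammalian selection, a neomycin phosphotransferase gene driven by the SV40 early enhancer/promoter and terminated by the SV40 polyadenylation signal confers G418 resistance, so stable lines can be derived as well as transient expression. The stated purpose is expression of the HBV medium envelope protein in mammalian cells. The associated publication concerns HBV interference with innate pattern-recognition receptor signalling, which suggests use as one of a panel of individual viral protein expression constructs, though the record does not spell this out.
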