Addgene plasmid #103012: M-HBsAg
Purpose: Expresses HBV Medium envelope glycoprotein in mammalian cells
Depositing lab: Wang-Shick Ryu. Depositing organization: Yonsei University. Publication: Hepatitis B virus polymerase blocks pattern recognition receptor signaling via interaction with DDX3: implications for immune evasion. Wang H, Ryu WS. PLoS Pathog. 2010 Jul 15;6(7):e1000986. doi: 10.1371/journal.ppat.1000986. PubMed 20657822.
Backbone
  Vector backbone: pcDNA3
  Backbone manufacturer: Invitrogen
  Total vector size (bp): 6284
  Vector type: Mammalian Expression
  Selectable markers: Neomycin (select with G418)
Growth in bacteria
  Bacterial resistance: Ampicillin, 100 μg/mL
  Growth temperature: 37°C
  Growth strain: DH5alpha
  Copy number: Unknown
Gene/Insert
  Gene/Insert name: HBV Medium envelope protein
  Species: Hepatitis B virus
  Insert size (bp): 846
Terms and licenses: Academic/Nonprofit Terms; Industry Terms: Not Available to Industry
How to cite: M-HBsAg was a gift from Wang-Shick Ryu (Addgene plasmid # 103012 ; http://n2t.net/addgene:103012 ; RRID:Addgene_103012)
